Addgene plasmid #36131: PcDNA-DEST53-CypB-Del1 N-term GFP
Depositing lab: Patrick Van Oostveldt. Depositing organization: University of Ghent. Publication: Spatiotemporal behavior of nuclear cyclophilin B indicates a role in RNA transcription. Dieriks B, Van Oostveldt P. Int J Mol Med. 2012 Mar 13. doi: 10.3892/ijmm.2012.937. PubMed 22426501.
Backbone
  Vector backbone: pcDNA-DEST53
  Backbone manufacturer: Invitrogen
  Backbone size w/o insert (bp): 7767
  Vector type: Mammalian Expression
  Selectable markers: Neomycin (select with G418)
Growth in bacteria
  Bacterial resistance: Ampicillin, 100 μg/mL
  Growth temperature: 37°C
  Growth strain: DH5alpha
  Copy number: High Copy
Gene/Insert
  Gene/Insert name: cyclophilin B (alt name: Peptidyl-prolyl cis-trans isomerase B)
  Species: H. sapiens (human)
  Mutation: contains amino acids 37-216 of cyclophilin B; F211L
  Entrez Gene: PPIB (a.k.a. CYP-S1, CYPB, HEL-S-39, OI9, SCYLP)
  Promoter: CMV
  Tag / fusion protein: GFP (N terminal on backbone)
  Cloning method: Gateway Cloning
  Sequencing primers: 5′ CMV-F; 3′ BGH-rev
Terms and licenses: Academic/Nonprofit Terms; Industry Terms: Not Available to Industry
Depositor comments: Please note that Addgene's sequencing results identified a F211L mutation when compared to GenBank reference NP_000933.1
How to cite: PcDNA-DEST53-CypB-Del1 N-term GFP was a gift from Patrick Van Oostveldt (Addgene plasmid # 36131 ; http://n2t.net/addgene:36131 ; RRID:Addgene_36131)
