[The description below was written by a language model from this plasmid's Addgene catalogue record.]
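Description:
PcDNA-DEST53-CypB-Del1 N-term GFP is a mammalian expression plasmid built on the commercial pcDNA-DEST53 Gateway destination backbone (about 7.8 kb before the insert was added). It is maintained in E. coli as a high-copy plasmid under ampicillin selection. It also carries a neomycin resistance marker, so transfected mammalian cells can be selected with G418, for example to derive stable lines.

The insert is a truncated form of human cyclophilin B (PPIB, peptidyl-prolyl cis-trans isomerase B), introduced by Gateway recombination. The "Del1" deletion retains amino acids 37–216, so the N-terminal portion of the protein is absent. Repository sequencing also found an F211L substitution relative to the reference protein, which users should keep in mind when interpreting results. Expression is driven by the CMV promoter, a strong constitutive promoter in most mammalian cell types. The backbone supplies a GFP coding sequence upstream of the recombination site, so the product is an N-terminal GFP–cyclophilin B fusion. The use of a BGH reverse sequencing primer suggests that a bovine growth hormone polyadenylation region lies downstream of the insert, although no feature table is provided to confirm the layout.

The associated work concerns the spatiotemporal behaviour of nuclear cyclophilin B and a possible role in RNA transcription. The construct therefore appears intended for fluorescence imaging of the truncated protein's subcellular localisation and dynamics in mammalian cells, presumably as one of a series of deletion variants for comparison with the full-length protein. The record does not state the specific functional consequence of the deletion.
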