>Addgene plasmid #36131 | PcDNA-DEST53-CypB-Del1 N-term GFP | depositor partial sequence | sequence record 44797 | PcDNA-DEST53-CypB-Del1 N-term GFP sequence 952 bps
ACCTAAGTGAGAGGGCAAAGTCACCGTCAAGGTGTATTTTGACCTACGAATTGGAGATGAAGATGTAGGC
CGGGTGATCTTTGGTCTCTTCGGAAAGACTGTTCCAAAAACAGTGGATAATTTTGTGGCCTTAGCTACAG
GAGAGAAAGGATTTGGCTACAAAAACAGCAAATTCCATCGTGTAATCAAGGACTTCATGATCCAGGGCGG
AGACTTCACCAGGGGAGATGGCACAGGAGGAAAGAGCATCTACGGTGAGCGCTTCCCCGATGAGAACTTC
AAACTGAAGCACTACGGGCCTGGCTGGGTGAGCATGGCCAACGCAGGCAAAGACACCAACGGCTCCCAGT
TCTTCATCACGACAGTCAAGACAGCCTGGCTAGATGGCAAGCATGTGGTGTTTGGCAAAGTTCTAGAGGG
CATGGAGGTGGTGCGGAAGGTGGAGAGCACCAAGACAGACAGCCGGGATAAACCCCTGAAGGATGTGATC
ATCGCAGACTGCGGCAAGATCGAGGTGGAGAAGCCCCTTGCCATCGCCAAGGAGTAGAACCCAGCTTTCT
TGTACAAAGTTGGCATTATAAGAAAGCATTGCTTATCAATTTGTTGCAACGAACAGGTCACTATCAGTCA
AAATAAAATCATTATTTGCCATCCAGCTGATATCCCCTATAGTGAGTCGTATTACATGGTCATAGCTGTT
TCCTGGCAGCTCTGGCCCGTGTCTCAAAATCTCTGATGTTACATTGCACAAGATAAAAATATATCATCAT
GAACAATAAAACTGTCTGCTTACATAAACAGTAATACAGGGGGTGTTATGAGCCATATTCACGGGAAACG
TCGAGGCCGCGATAAATTCCAACATGGATGCTGATTTATATGGGTATAAATGGGGCTCGCGATAATGTCG
GCAATCAAGGTCCACAATTCTATTCGTTTGTATGGGAAGCCC
