>Addgene plasmid #36131 | PcDNA-DEST53-CypB-Del1 N-term GFP | depositor partial sequence | sequence record 44798 | PcDNA-DEST53-CypB-Del1 N-term GFP sequence 883 bps
CACCCTTCCGGGGCCGTTGCTTCACAACGTTCAAATCCGCTCCCGGCGGATTTGTCCTACTCAGGAGAGC
GTTCACCGACAAACAACAGATAAAACGAAAGGCCCAGTCTTCCGACTGAGCCTTTCGTTTTATTTGATGC
CTGGCAGTTCCCTACTCTCGCGTTAACGCTAGCATGGATGTTTTCCCAGTCACGACGTTGTAAAACGACG
GCCAGTCTTAAGCTCGGGCCCCAAATAATGATTTTATTTTGACTGATAGTGACCTGTTCGTTGCAACAAA
TTGATGAGCAATGCTTTTTTATAATGCCAACTTTGTACAAAAAAGCAGGCTTCACCATGAAGAAGGGGCC
CAAAGTCACCGTCAAGGTGTATTTTGACCTACGAATTGGAGATGAAGATGTAGGCCGGGTGATCTTTGGT
CTCTTCGGAAAGACTGTTCCAAAAACAGTGGATAATTTTGTGGCCTTAGCTACAGGAGAGAAAGGATTTG
GCTACAAAAACAGCAAATTCCATCGTGTAATCAAGGACTTCATGATCCAGGGCGGAGACTTCACCAGGGG
AGATGGCACAGGAGGAAAGAGCATCTACGGTGAGCGCTTCCCCGATGAGAACTTCAAACTGAAGCACTAC
GGGCCTGGCTGGGTGAGCATGGCCAACGCAGGCAAAGACACCAACGGCTCCCAGTTCTTCATCACGACAG
TCAAGACAGCCTGGCTAGATGGCAAGCATGTGGTGTTTGGCAAAGTTCTAGAGGGCATGGAGGTGGTGCG
GAAGGTGGAGAGCACCAAGACAGACAGCCGGGATAAACCCCTGAAGGATGTGATCATCGCAGACTGCGGC
AAGATCGAGGTGGAGAAGCCCCTGCCATCGCCAGGGAAAGGGG
