>Addgene plasmid #36131 | PcDNA-DEST53-CypB-Del1 N-term GFP | addgene partial sequence | sequence record 53903 | GFP-F 5'-GGTCCTTCTTGAGTTTGTAAC-3'
CAAAGCGGTTCCGGACCGGATCAAACAAGTTTGTACAAAAAAGCAGGCTTCACCATGAAGAAGGGGCCCA
AAGTCACCGTCAAGGTGTATTTTGACCTACGAATTGGAGATGAAGATGTAGGCCGGGTGATCTTTGGTCT
CTTCGGAAAGACTGTTCCAAAAACAGTGGATAATTTTGTGGCCTTAGCTACAGGAGAGAAAGGATTTGGC
TACAAAAACAGCAAATTCCATCGTGTAATCAAGGACTTCATGATCCAGGGCGGAGACTTCACCAGGGGAG
ATGGCACAGGAGGAAAGAGCATCTACGGTGAGCGCTTCCCCGATGAGAACTTCAAACTGAAGCACTACGG
GCCTGGCTGGGTGAGCATGGCCAACGCAGGCAAAGACACCAACGGCTCCCAGTTCTTCATCACGACAGTC
AAGACAGCCTGGCTAGATGGCAAGCATGTGGTGTTTGGCAAAGTTCTAGAGGGCATGGAGGTGGTGCGGA
AGGTGGAGAGCACCAAGACAGACAGCCGGGATAAACCCCTGAAGGATGTGATCATCGCAGACTGCGGCAA
GATCGAGGTGGAGAAGCCCCTTGCCATCGCCAAGGAGTAGAACCCAGCTTTCTTGTACAAAGTGGTGATA
ATTAATTAAGATAAACCCGCTGATCAGCCTCGACTGTGCCTTCTAGTTGCCAGCCATCTGTTGTTTGCCC
CTCCCCCGTGCCTTCCTTGACCCTGGAAGGTGCCACTCCCACTGTCCTTTCCTAATAAAATGAGGAAATT
GCATCGCATTGTCTGAGTAGGTGTCATTCTATTCTGGGGGG
